Addgene plasmid #20030: pSB819-PKR-hum
Depositing lab: Harmit Malik. Depositing organization: Fred Hutchinson Cancer Center. Publication: Protein kinase R reveals an evolutionary model for defeating viral mimicry. Elde NC, Child SJ, Geballe AP, Malik HS. Nature. 2009 Jan 22;457(7228):485-9. doi: 10.1038/nature07529. Epub 2008 Nov 30. PubMed 19043403.
Backbone
  Vector backbone: PSB819
  Backbone size w/o insert (bp): 6400
  Vector type: Yeast Expression
  Selectable markers: URA3
Growth in bacteria
  Bacterial resistance: Ampicillin, 100 μg/mL
  Growth temperature: 37°C
  Growth strain: DH5alpha
  Copy number: High Copy
Gene/Insert
  Gene/Insert name: Protein kinase R (alt name: EIF2AK2)
  Species: H. sapiens (human)
  Insert size (bp): 1656
  GenBank ID: NM_002759
  Entrez Gene: EIF2AK2 (a.k.a. DYT33, EIF2AK1, LEUDEN, PKR, PPP1R83, PRKR)
  Cloning method: Restriction Enzyme; 5′ cloning site XhoI (not destroyed); 3′ cloning site NotI (not destroyed)
  Sequencing primers: 5′ n/a; 3′ M13R
Terms and licenses: Academic/Nonprofit Terms; Industry Terms: Not Available to Industry
How to cite: pSB819-PKR-hum was a gift from Harmit Malik (Addgene plasmid # 20030 ; http://n2t.net/addgene:20030 ; RRID:Addgene_20030)
