[The description below was written by a language model from this plasmid's Addgene catalogue record and pLannotate feature annotations shown in this document.]
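Description:
pSB819-PKR-hum is a yeast expression plasmid that carries the human protein kinase R coding sequence (PKR, gene symbol EIF2AK2) in the pSB819 backbone. It is an E. coli–yeast shuttle vector. In bacteria it replicates at high copy from a ColE1/pUC-type origin and is selected with ampicillin through the β-lactamase gene. In Saccharomyces cerevisiae it is maintained as a multicopy episome by the 2μ origin and selected by uracil prototrophy through URA3 with its own promoter, a marker that can also be counterselected with 5-FOA. An f1 origin, T7 and T3 promoters, a partial multiple cloning site and lac/lacZα fragments indicate a pBluescript-derived scaffold, and short rop and bom fragments are remnants of pBR322.

The roughly 1.65 kb PKR open reading frame was inserted between XhoI and NotI sites, both retained. It lies immediately downstream of the GAL1,10 promoter, so its transcription is regulated by Gal4 and is galactose-inducible. No epitope tag or fusion partner is annotated, and the feature table does not identify a yeast transcription terminator after the insert. PKR is an interferon-induced, dsRNA-dependent kinase that phosphorylates eIF2α and thereby shuts down translation as part of the innate antiviral response, so inducible control lets the kinase be kept off until it is wanted.

The associated publication concerns the evolution of PKR in relation to viral mimicry. This suggests the plasmid provides the human PKR for yeast-based functional assays, although the record does not describe the assay design itself. The "hum" suffix marks the human origin of the insert.
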