Features (pLannotate 1.2.2; 20 found; start..end, strand, type, name):
     27..45      +  promoter       T7 promoter: promoter for bacteriophage T7 RNA polymerase
     71..735     +  promoter       GAL1,10 promoter: GAL1 and GAL10 genes of S. cerevisiae; divergent inducible promoter, regulated by Gal4
    746..2398    +  CDS            EIF2AK2: E2AK2_HUMAN - Also known as PKR, PRKR. Experimental evidence at protein level: Swiss-Prot protein existence level 1. IFN-induced dsRNA-dependent serine/threonine-protein kinase that phosphorylates the alpha subunit of eukaryotic translation initiation factor 2 (EIF2S1/eIF-2-alpha) and plays a key role in the innate immune response to viral infection (PubMed:18835251, PubMed:19507191, PubMed:19189853, PubMed:21123651, PubMed:21072047, PubMed:22948139, PubMed:23229543, PubMed:22381929). Inhibits viral replication via the integrated stress response (ISR): EIF2S1/eIF-2- alpha phosphorylation in re
   2402..2425    -  misc_feature   MCS (fragment): pBluescript multiple cloning site
   2438..2456    -  promoter       T3 promoter: promoter for bacteriophage T3 RNA polymerase
   2501..2517    -  protein_bind   lac operator: The lac repressor binds to the lac operator to inhibit transcription in E. coli. This inhibition can be relieved by adding lactose or isopropyl-β-D-thiogalactopyranoside (IPTG). lac repressor encoded by lacI
   2525..2555    -  promoter       lac promoter: promoter for the E. coli lac operon
   2570..2591    -  protein_bind   CAP binding site: CAP binding activates transcription in the presence of cAMP. E. coli catabolite activator protein
   2604..2696    -  CDS            lacI (fragment): lac repressor; lacI; The lac repressor binds to the lac operator to inhibit transcription in E. coli. This inhibition can be relieved by adding lactose or isopropyl-β-D-thiogalactopyranoside (IPTG).
   2879..3467    -  rep_origin     ori: high-copy-number ColE1/pMB1/pBR322/pUC origin of replication
   3638..4498    -  CDS            AmpR: β-lactamase; bla; confers resistance to ampicillin, carbenicillin, and related antibiotics
   4499..4603    -  promoter       AmpR promoter: bla
   4630..5972    -  rep_origin     2μ ori: yeast 2μ plasmid origin of replication
   6040..6075    +  CDS            rop (fragment): Rop protein, which maintains plasmids at low copy number; rop
   6177..6226    +  misc_feature   bom (fragment): basis of mobility region from pBR322
   6234..6449    +  promoter       URA3 promoter: S. cerevisiae URA3
   6450..7253    +  CDS            URA3: orotidine-5'-phosphate decarboxylase, required for uracil biosynthesis; S. cerevisiae URA3; yeast auxotrophic marker, counterselectable with 5-fluoroorotic acid (5-FOA)
   7332..7383    +  misc_feature   bom (fragment): basis of mobility region from pBR322
   7411..7839    -  rep_origin     f1 ori (sequence partly withheld): f1 bacteriophage origin of replication; arrow indicates direction of (+) strand synthesis
   7843..19      -  CDS            lacZα (fragment) (across the origin): LacZα fragment of β-galactosidase; lacZ fragment
>Addgene plasmid #20030 | pSB819-PKR-hum | addgene full sequence | sequence record 372021 | Addgene NGS Result
GTAAAACGACGGCCAGTGAGCGCGCGTAATACGACTCACTATAGGGCGAATTGGGTACCTTATATTGAAT
TTTCAAAAATTCTTACTTTTTTTTTGGATGGACGCAAAGAAGTTTAATAATCATATTACATGGCATTACC
ACCATATACATATCCATATACATATCCATATCTAATCTTACTTATATGTTGTGGAAATGTAAAGAGCCCC
ATTATCTTAGCCTAAAAAAACCTTCTCTTTGGAACTTTCAGTAATACGCTTAACTGCTCATTGCTATATT
GAAGTACGGATTAGAAGCCGCCGAGCGGGTGACAGCCCTCCGAAGGAAGACTCTCCTCCGTGCGTCCTCG
TCTTCACCGGTCGCGTTCCTGAAACGCAGATGTGCCTCGCGCCGCACTGCTCCGAACAATAAAGATTCTA
CAATACTAGCTTTTATGGTTATGAAGAGGAAAAATTGGCAGTAACCTGGCCCCACAAACCTTCAAATGAA
CGAATCAAATTAACAACCATAGGATGATAATGCGATTAGTTTTTTAGCCTTATTTCTGGGGTAATTAATC
AGCGAAGCGATGATTTTTGATCTATTAACAGATATATAAATGCAAAAACTGCATAACCACTTTAACTAAT
ACTTTCAACATTTTCGGTTTGTATTACTTCTTATTCAAATGTAATAAAAGTATCAACAAAAAATTGTTAA
TATACCTCTATACTTTAACGTCAAGGAGAAAAAACTATACTCGAGATGGCTGGTGATCTTTCAGCAGGTT
TCTTCATGGAGGAACTTAATACATACCGTCAGAAGCAGGGAGTAGTACTTAAATATCAAGAACTGCCTAA
TTCAGGACCTCCACATGATAGGAGGTTTACATTTCAAGTTATAATAGATGGAAGAGAATTTCCAGAAGGT
GAAGGTAGATCAAAGAAGGAAGCAAAAAATGCCGCAGCCAAATTAGCTGTTGAGATACTTAATAAGGAAA
AGAAGGCAGTTAGTCCTTTATTATTGACAACAACGAATTCTTCAGAAGGATTATCCATGGGGAATTACAT
AGGCCTTATCAATAGAATTGCCCAGAAGAAAAGACTAACTGTAAATTATGAACAGTGTGCATCGGGGGTG
CATGGGCCAGAAGGATTTCATTATAAATGCAAAATGGGACAGAAAGAATATAGTATTGGTACAGGTTCTA
CTAAACAGGAAGCAAAACAATTGGCCGCTAAACTTGCATATCTTCAGATATTATCAGAAGAAACCTCAGT
GAAATCTGACTACCTGTCCTCTGGTTCTTTTGCTACTACGTGTGAGTCCCAAAGCAACTCTTTAGTGACC
AGCACACTCGCTTCTGAATCATCATCTGAAGGTGACTTCTCAGCAGATACATCAGAGATAAATTCTAACA
GTGACAGTTTAAACAGTTCTTCGTTGCTTATGAATGGTCTCAGAAATAATCAAAGGAAGGCAAAAAGATC
TTTGGCACCCAGATTTGACCTTCCTGACATGAAAGAAACAAAGTATACTGTGGACAAGAGGTTTGGCATG
GATTTTAAAGAAATAGAATTAATTGGCTCAGGTGGATTTGGCCAAGTTTTCAAAGCAAAACACAGAATTG
ACGGAAAGACTTACGTTATTAAACGTGTTAAATATAATAACGAGAAGGCGGAGCGTGAAGTAAAAGCATT
GGCAAAACTTGATCATGTAAATATTGTTCACTACAATGGCTGTTGGGATGGATTTGATTATGATCCTGAG
ACCAGTGATGATTCTCTTGAGAGCAGTGATTATGATCCTGAGAACAGCAAAAATAGTTCAAGGTCAAAGA
CTAAGTGCCTTTTCATCCAAATGGAATTCTGTGATAAAGGGACCTTGGAACAATGGATTGAAAAAAGAAG
AGGCGAGAAACTAGACAAAGTTTTGGCTTTGGAACTCTTTGAACAAATAACAAAAGGGGTGGATTATATA
CATTCAAAAAAATTAATTCATAGAGATCTTAAGCCAAGTAATATATTCTTAGTAGATACAAAACAAGTAA
AGATTGGAGACTTTGGACTTGTAACATCTCTGAAAAATGATGGAAAGCGAACAAGGAGTAAGGGAACTTT
GCGATACATGAGCCCAGAACAGATTTCTTCGCAAGACTATGGAAAGGAAGTGGACCTCTACGCTTTGGGG
CTAATTCTTGCTGAACTTCTTCATGTATGTGACACTGCTTTTGAAACATCAAAGTTTTTCACAGACCTAC
GGGATGGCATCATCTCAGATATATTTGATAAAAAAGAAAAAACTCTTCTACAGAAATTACTCTCAAAGAA
ACCTGAGGATCGACCTAACACATCTGAAATACTAAGGACCTTGACTGTGTGGAAGAAAAGCCCAGAGAAA
AATGAACGACACACATGTTAGGCGGCCGCCACCGCGGTGGAGCTCCAGCTTTTGTTCCCTTTAGTGAGGG
TTAATTGCGCGCTTGGCGTAATCATGGTCATAGCTGTTTCCTGTGTGAAATTGTTATCCGCTCACAATTC
CACACAACATACGAGCCGGAAGCATAAAGTGTAAAGCCTGGGGTGCCTAATGAGTGAGCTAACTCACATT
AATTGCGTTGCGCTCACTGCCCGCTTTCCAGTCGGGAAACCTGTCGTGCCAGCTGCATTAATGAATCGGC
CAACGCGCGGGGAGAGGCGGTTTGCGTATTGGGCGCTCTTCCGCTTCCTCGCTCACTGACTCGCTGCGCT
CGGTCGTTCGGCTGCGGCGAGCGGTATCAGCTCACTCAAAGGCGGTAATACGGTTATCCACAGAATCAGG
GGATAACGCAGGAAAGAACATGTGAGCAAAAGGCCAGCAAAAGGCCAGGAACCGTAAAAAGGCCGCGTTG
CTGGCGTTTTTCCATAGGCTCCGCCCCCCTGACGAGCATCACAAAAATCGACGCTCAAGTCAGAGGTGGC
GAAACCCGACAGGACTATAAAGATACCAGGCGTTTCCCCCTGGAAGCTCCCTCGTGCGCTCTCCTGTTCC
GACCCTGCCGCTTACCGGATACCTGTCCGCCTTTCTCCCTTCGGGAAGCGTGGCGCTTTCTCATAGCTCA
CGCTGTAGGTATCTCAGTTCGGTGTAGGTCGTTCGCTCCAAGCTGGGCTGTGTGCACGAACCCCCCGTTC
AGCCCGACCGCTGCGCCTTATCCGGTAACTATCGTCTTGAGTCCAACCCGGTAAGACACGACTTATCGCC
ACTGGCAGCAGCCACTGGTAACAGGATTAGCAGAGCGAGGTATGTAGGCGGTGCTACAGAGTTCTTGAAG
TGGTGGCCTAACTACGGCTACACTAGAAGAACAGTATTTGGTATCTGCGCTCTGCTGAAGCCAGTTACCT
TCGGAAAAAGAGTTGGTAGCTCTTGATCCGGCAAACAAACCACCGCTGGTAGCGGTGGTTTTTTTGTTTG
CAAGCAGCAGATTACGCGCAGAAAAAAAGGATCTCAAGAAGATCCTTTGATCTTTTCTACGGGGTCTGAC
GCTCAGTGGAACGAAAACTCACGTTAAGGGATTTTGGTCATGAGATTATCAAAAAGGATCTTCACCTAGA
TCCTTTTAAATTAAAAATGAAGTTTTAAATCAATCTAAAGTATATATGAGTAAACTTGGTCTGACAGTTA
CCAATGCTTAATCAGTGAGGCACCTATCTCAGCGATCTGTCTATTTCGTTCATCCATAGTTGCCTGACTC
CCCGTCGTGTAGATAACTACGATACGGGAGGGCTTACCATCTGGCCCCAGTGCTGCAATGATACCGCGAG
ACCCACGCTCACCGGCTCCAGATTTATCAGCAATAAACCAGCCAGCCGGAAGGGCCGAGCGCAGAAGTGG
TCCTGCAACTTTATCCGCCTCCATCCAGTCTATTAATTGTTGCCGGGAAGCTAGAGTAAGTAGTTCGCCA
GTTAATAGTTTGCGCAACGTTGTTGCCATTGCTACAGGCATCGTGGTGTCACGCTCGTCGTTTGGTATGG
CTTCATTCAGCTCCGGTTCCCAACGATCAAGGCGAGTTACATGATCCCCCATGTTGTGCAAAAAAGCGGT
TAGCTCCTTCGGTCCTCCGATCGTTGTCAGAAGTAAGTTGGCCGCAGTGTTATCACTCATGGTTATGGCA
GCACTGCATAATTCTCTTACTGTCATGCCATCCGTAAGATGCTTTTCTGTGACTGGTGAGTACTCAACCA
AGTCATTCTGAGAATAGTGTATGCGGCGACCGAGTTGCTCTTGCCCGGCGTCAATACGGGATAATACCGC
GCCACATAGCAGAACTTTAAAAGTGCTCATCATTGGAAAACGTTCTTCGGGGCGAAAACTCTCAAGGATC
TTACCGCTGTTGAGATCCAGTTCGATGTAACCCACTCGTGCACCCAACTGATCTTCAGCATCTTTTACTT
TCACCAGCGTTTCTGGGTGAGCAAAAACAGGAAGGCAAAATGCCGCAAAAAAGGGAATAAGGGCGACACG
GAAATGTTGAATACTCATACTCTTCCTTTTTCAATATTATTGAAGCATTTATCAGGGTTATTGTCTCATG
AGCGGATACATATTTGAATGTATTTAGAAAAATAAACAAATAGGGGTTCCGCGCACATTTCCCCGAAAAG
TGCCACCTGAACGAAGCATCTGTGCTTCATTTTGTAGAACAAAAATGCAACGCGAGAGCGCTAATTTTTC
AAACAAAGAATCTGAGCTGCATTTTTACAGAACAGAAATGCAACGCGAAAGCGCTATTTTACCAACGAAG
AATCTGTGCTTCATTTTTGTAAAACAAAAATGCAACGCGAGAGCGCTAATTTTTCAAACAAAGAATCTGA
GCTGCATTTTTACAGAACAGAAATGCAACGCGAGAGCGCTATTTTACCAACAAAGAATCTATACTTCTTT
TTTGTTCTACAAAAATGCATCCCGAGAGCGCTATTTTTCTAACAAAGCATCTTAGATTACTTTTTTTCTC
CTTTGTGCGCTCTATAATGCAGTCTCTTGATAACTTTTTGCACTGTAGGTCCGTTAAGGTTAGAAGAAGG
CTACTTTGGTGTCTATTTTCTCTTCCATAAAAAAAGCCTGACTCCACTTCCCGCGTTTACTGATTACTAG
CGAAGCTGCGGGTGCATTTTTTCAAGATAAAGGCATCCCCGATTATATTCTATACCGATGTGGATTGCGC
ATACTTTGTGAACAGAAAGTGATAGCGTTGATGATTCTTCATTGGTCAGAAAATTATGAACGGTTTCTTC
TATTTTGTCTCTATATACTACGTATAGGAAATGTTTACATTTTCGTATTGTTTTCGATTCACTCTATGAA
TAGTTCTTACTACAATTTTTTTGTCTAAAGAGTAATACTAGAGATAAACATAAAAAATGTAGAGGTCGAG
TTTAGATGCAAGTTCAAGGAGCGAAAGGTGGATGGGTAGGTTATATAGGGATATAGCACAGAGATATATA
GCAAAGAGATACTTTTGAGCAATGTTTGTGGAAGCGGTATTCGCAATATTTTAGTAGCTCGTTACAGTCC
GGTGCGTTTTTGGTTTTTTGAAAGTGCGTCTTCAGAGCGCTTTTGGTTTTCAAAAGCGCTCTGAAGTTCC
TATACTTTCTAGAGAATAGGAACTTCGGAATAGGAACTTCAAAGCGTTTCCGAAAACGAGCGCTTCCGAA
AATGCAACGCGAGCTGCGCACATACAGCTCACTGTTCACGTCGCACCTATATCTGCGTGTTGCCTGTATA
TATATATACATGAGAAGAACGGCATAGTGCGTGTTTATGCTTAAATGCGTACTTATATGCGTCTATTTAT
GTAGGATGAAAGGTAGTCTAGTACCTCCTGTGATATTATCCCATTCCATGCGGGGTATCGTATGCTTCCT
TCAGCACTACCCTTTAGCTGTTCTATATGCTGCCACTCCTCAATTGGATTAGTCTCATCCTTCAATGCTA
TCATTTCCTTTGATATTGGATCATACTAAGAAACCATTATTATCATGACATTAACCTATAAAAATAGGCG
TATCACGAGGCCCTTTCGTCTCGCGCGTTTCGGTGATGACGGTGAAAACCTCTGACACATGCAGCTCCCG
GAGACGGTCACAGCTTGTCTGTAAGCGGATGCCGGGAGCAGACAAGCCCGTCAGGGCGCGTCAGCGGGTG
TTGGCGGGTGTCGGGGCTGGCTTAACTATGCGGCATCAGAGCAGATTGTACTGAGAGTGCACCATACCAC
CTTTTCAATTCATCATTTTTTTTTTATTCTTTTTTTTGATTTCGGTTTCCTTGAAATTTTTTTGATTCGG
TAATCTCCGAACAGAAGGAAGAACGAAGGAAGGAGCACAGACTTAGATTGGTATATATACGCATATGTAG
TGTTGAAGAAACATGAAATTGCCCAGTATTCTTAACCCAACTGCACAGAACAAAAACCTGCAGGAAACGA
AGATAAATCATGTCGAAAGCTACATATAAGGAACGTGCTGCTACTCATCCTAGTCCTGTTGCTGCCAAGC
TATTTAATATCATGCACGAAAAGCAAACAAACTTGTGTGCTTCATTGGATGTTCGTACCACCAAGGAATT
ACTGGAGTTAGTTGAAGCATTAGGTCCCAAAATTTGTTTACTAAAAACACATGTGGATATCTTGACTGAT
TTTTCCATGGAGGGCACAGTTAAGCCGCTAAAGGCATTATCCGCCAAGTACAATTTTTTACTCTTCGAAG
ACAGAAAATTTGCTGACATTGGTAATACAGTCAAATTGCAGTACTCTGCGGGTGTATACAGAATAGCAGA
ATGGGCAGACATTACGAATGCACACGGTGTGGTGGGCCCAGGTATTGTTAGCGGTTTGAAGCAGGCGGCA
GAAGAAGTAACAAAGGAACCTAGAGGCCTTTTGATGTTAGCAGAATTGTCATGCAAGGGCTCCCTATCTA
CTGGAGAATATACTAAGGGTACTGTTGACATTGCGAAGAGCGACAAAGATTTTGTTATCGGCTTTATTGC
TCAAAGAGACATGGGTGGAAGAGATGAAGGTTACGATTGGTTGATTATGACACCCGGTGTGGGTTTAGAT
GACAAGGGAGACGCATTGGGTCAACAGTATAGAACCGTGGATGATGTGGTCTCTACAGGATCTGACATTA
TTATTGTTGGAAGAGGACTATTTGCAAAGGGAAGGGATGCTAAGGTAGAGGGTGAACGTTACAGAAAAGC
AGGCTGGGAAGCATATTTGAGAAGATGCGGCCAGCAAAACTAAAAAACTGTATTATAAGTAAATGCATGT
ATACTAAACTCACAAATTAGAGCTTCAATTTAATTATATCAGTTATTACCCTATGCGGTGTGAAATACCG
CACAGATGCGTAAGGAGAAAATACCGCATCAGGAAATTGTAAGCGTTAATATTTTGTTAAAATTCGCGTT
AAATTTTTGTTAAATCAGCTCATTTTTTAACCAATAGGCCGAAATCGGCAAAATCCCTTATAAATCAAAA
GAATAGACCGAGATAGGGT
[37 nt withheld, positions 7510-7546]
AAAGAACGTGGACTCCAACGTCAAAGG
[49 nt withheld, positions 7574-7622]
T
[91 nt withheld, positions 7624-7714]
G
[124 nt withheld, positions 7716-7839]
CCATTCGCCATTCAGGCTGCGCAACTGTTGGGAAGGGCGATCGGTGCGGGCCTCTTCGCTATTACGCCAG
CTGGCGAAAGGGGGATGTGCTGCAAGGCGATTAAGTTGGGTAACGCCAGGGTTTTCCCAGTCACGACGTT
