>Addgene plasmid #20030 | pSB819-PKR-hum | addgene partial sequence | sequence record 25757 | 20030 with M13R
CCCTCACAAAGGGAACAAAAGCTGGAGCTCCACCGCGGTGGCGGCCGCCTAACATGTGTGTCGTTCATTT
TTCTCTGGGCTTTTCTTCCACACAGTCAAGGTCCTTAGTATTTCAGATGTGTTAGGTCGATCCTCAGGTT
TCTTTGAGAGTAATTTCTGTAGAAGAGTTTTTTCTTTTTTATCAAATATATCTGAGATGATGCCATCCCG
TAGGTCTGTGAAAAACTTTGATGTTTCAAAAGCAGTGTCACATACATGAAGAAGTTCAGCAAGAATTAGC
CCCAAAGCGTAGAGGTCCACTTCCTTTCCATAGTCTTGCGAAGAAATCTGTTCTGGGCTCATGTATCGCA
AAGTTCCCTTACTCCTTGTTCGCTTTCCATCATTTTTCAGAGATGTTACAAGTCCAAAGTCTCCAATCTT
TACTTGTTTTGTATCTACTAAGAATATATTACTTGGCTTAAGATCTCTATGAATTAATTTTTTTGAATGT
ATATAATCCACCCCTTTTGTTATTTGTTCAAAGAGTTCCAAAGCCAAAACTTTGTCTAGTTTCTCGCCTC
TTCTTTTTTCAATCCATTGTTCCAAGGTCCCTTTATCACAGAATTCCATTTGGATGAAAAGGCACTTAGT
CTTTGACCTTGAACTATTTTTGCTGTTCTCAGGATCATAATCACTGCTCTCAAGAGAATCATCACTGGTC
TCAGGATCATAATCAAATCCATCCCAACAGCCATTGTAGTGAACAATATTTACATGATCAAGTTTTGCCA
ATGCTTTTACTTCACGCTCCGCCTTCTCGTT
